>Addgene plasmid #158282 | pLKO_HSV.C.V5_NGFR | addgene full sequence | sequence record 328582 | Addgene NGS Result
TCGACGGTATCGATCACGAGACTAGTATCGAGCGGCCGCCCCCTTCACCGAGGGCCTATTTCCCATGATT
CCTTCATATTTGCATATACGATACAAGGCTGTTAGAGAGATAATTGGAATTAATTTGACTGTAAACACAA
AGATATTAGTACAAAATACGTGACGTAGAAAGTAATAATTTCTTGGGTAGTTTGCAGTTTTAAAATTATG
TTTTAAAATGGACTATCATATGCTTACCGTAACTTGAAAGTATTTCGATTTCTTGGCTTTATATATCTTG
TGGAAAGGACGAAACACCGGGTCTTCGAGAAGACCTGTTTTAGAGCTAGAAATAGCAAGTTAAAATAAGG
CTAGTCCGTTATCAACTTGAAAAAGTGGCACCGAGTCGGTGCTTTTTTTAATTCTCGACCTCGAGACAAA
TGGCAGTATTCATCCACAATTTTAAAAGAAAAGGGGGGATTGGGGGGTACAGTGCAGGGGAAAGAATAGT
AGACATAATAGCAACAGACATACAAACTAAAGAATTACAAAAACAAATTACAAAAATTCAAAATTTTCGG
GTTTATTACAGGGACAGCAGAGATCCACTTTGGCCGCGGCTCGAGGCGATAAGCTTTGCAAAGATGGATA
AAGTTTTAAACAGAGAGGAATCTTTGCAGCTAATGGACCTTCTAGGTCTTGAAAGGAGTGGGAATTGGCT
CCGGTGCCCGTCAGTGGGCAGAGCGCACATCGCCCACAGTCCCCGAGAAGTTGGGGGGAGGGGTCGGCAA
TTGAACCGGTGCCTAGAGAAGGTGGCGCGGGGTAAACTGGGAAAGTGATGTCGTGTACTGGCTCCGCCTT
TTTCCCGAGGGTGGGGGAGAACCGTATATAAGTGCAGTAGTCGCCGTGAACGTTCTTTTTCGCAACGGGT
TTGCCGCCAGAACACAGGTAAGTGCCGTGTGTGGTTCCCGCGGGCCTGGCCTCTTTACGGGTTATGGCCC
TTGCGTGCCTTGAATTACTTCCACCTGGCTGCAGTACGTGATTCTTGATCCCGAGCTTCGGGTTGGAAGT
GGGTGGGAGAGTTCGAGGCCTTGCGCTTAAGGAGCCCCTTCGCCTCGTGCTTGAGTTGAGGCCTGGCCTG
GGCGCTGGGGCCGCCGCGTGCGAATCTGGTGGCACCTTCGCGCCTGTCTCGCTGCTTTCGATAAGTCTCT
AGCCATTTAAAATTTTTGATGACCTGCTGCGACGCTTTTTTTCTGGCAAGATAGTCTTGTAAATGCGGGC
CAAGATCTGCACACTGGTATTTCGGTTTTTGGGGCCGCGGGCGGCGACGGGGCCCGTGCGTCCCAGCGCA
CATGTTCGGCGAGGCGGGGCCTGCGAGCGCGGCCACCGAGAATCGGACGGGGGTAGTCTCAAGCTGGCCG
GCCTGCTCTGGTGCCTGGCCTCGCGCCGCCGTGTATCGCCCCGCCCTGGGCGGCAAGGCTGGCCCGGTCG
GCACCAGTTGCGTGAGCGGAAAGATGGCCGCTTCCCGGCCCTGCTGCAGGGAGCTCAAAATGGAGGACGC
GGCGCTCGGGAGAGCGGGCGGGTGAGTCACCCACACAAAGGAAAAGGGCCTTTCCGTCCTCAGCCGTCGC
TTCATGTGACTCCACGGAGTACCGGGCGCCGTCCAGGCACCTCGATTAGTTCTCGAGCTTTTGGAGTACG
TCGTCTTTAGGTTGGGGGGAGGGGTTTTATGCGATGGAGTTTCCCCACACTGAGTGGGTGGAGACTGAAG
TTAGGCCAGCTTGGCACTTGATGTAATTCTCCTTGGAATTTGCCCTTTTTGAGTTTGGATCTTGGTTCAT
TCTCAAGCCTCAGACAGTGGTTCAAAGTTTTTTTCTTCCATTTCAGGTGTCGTGAGGAATTCTGCAGTCG
ATCGACGGTACCGCGGGCCCGGGATCCACGGTCGCCACCATGGGGGCAGGTGCCACCGGCCGCGCCATGG
ACGGGCCGCGCCTGCTGCTGTTGCTGCTTCTGGGGGTGTCCCTTGGAGGTGCCAAGGAGGCATGCCAGCC
CGAGCTGGCCCCCGAGGACCCCGAGGACGGAGGAGGCGGGGGAGGGGAGGACCAGGTGGACCCCAGGCTG
ATCGACGGCAAGGGAGGAGGCGGGGGAGGGGGCAAACCAATTCCAAACCCACTGCTGGGACTGGATTCCA
CACCCACAGGCCTGTACACACACAGCGGTGAGTGCTGCAAAGCCTGCAACCTGGGCGAGGGTGTGGCCCA
GCCTTGTGGAGCCAACCAGACCGTGTGTGAGCCCTGCCTGGACAGCGTGACGTTCTCCGACGTGGTGAGC
GCGACCGAGCCGTGCAAGCCGTGCACCGAGTGCGTGGGGCTCCAGAGCATGTCGGCGCCGTGCGTGGAGG
CCGACGACGCCGTGTGCCGCTGCGCCTACGGCTACTACCAGGATGAGACGACTGGGCGCTGCGAGGCGTG
CCGCGTGTGCGAGGCGGGCTCGGGCCTCGTGTTCTCCTGCCAGGACAAGCAGAACACCGTGTGCGAGGAG
TGCCCCGACGGCACGTATTCCGACGAGGCCAACCACGTGGACCCGTGCCTGCCCTGCACCGTGTGCGAGG
ACACCGAGCGCCAGCTCCGCGAGTGCACACGCTGGGCCGACGCCGAGTGCGAGGAGATCCCTGGCCGTTG
GATTACACGGTCCACACCCCCAGAGGGCTCGGACAGCACAGCCCCCAGCACCCAGGAGCCTGAGGCACCT
CCAGAACAAGACCTCATAGCCAGCACGGTGGCAGGTGTGGTGACCACAGTGATGGGCAGCTCCCAGCCCG
TGGTGACCCGAGGCACCACCGACAACCTCATCCCTGTCTATTGCTCCATCCTGGCTGCTGTGGTTGTGGG
CCTTGTGGCCTACATAGCCTTCAAGAGGTGGAACAGGGGTATCCTCTAGAGCGGCCGCGTCGACAATCAA
CCTCTGGATTACAAAATTTGTGAAAGATTGACTGGTATTCTTAACTATGTTGCTCCTTTTACGCTATGTG
GATACGCTGCTTTAATGCCTTTGTATCATGCTATTGCTTCCCGTATGGCTTTCATTTTCTCCTCCTTGTA
TAAATCCTGGTTGCTGTCTCTTTATGAGGAGTTGTGGCCCGTTGTCAGGCAACGTGGCGTGGTGTGCACT
GTGTTTGCTGACGCAACCCCCACTGGTTGGGGCATTGCCACCACCTGTCAGCTCCTTTCCGGGACTTTCG
CTTTCCCCCTCCCTATTGCCACGGCGGAACTCATCGCCGCCTGCCTTGCCCGCTGCTGGACAGGGGCTCG
GCTGTTGGGCACTGACAATTCCGTGGTGTTGTCGGGGAAGCTGACGTCCTTTCCATGGCTGCTCGCCTGT
GTTGCCACCTGGATTCTGCGCGGGACGTCCTTCTGCTACGTCCCTTCGGCCCTCAATCCAGCGGACCTTC
CTTCCCGCGGCCTGCTGCCGGCTCTGCGGCCTCTTCCGCATCTTCGCCTTCGCCCTCAGACGAGTCGGAT
CTCCCTTTGGGCCGCCTCCCCGCCTGGGTACCTTTAAGACCAATGACTTACAAGGCAGCTGTAGATCTTA
GCCACTTTTTAAAAGAAAAGGGGGGACTGGAAGGGCTAATTCACTCCCAACGAAGATAAGATCTGCTTTT
TGCTTGTACTGGGTCTCTCTGGTTAGACCAGATCTGAGCCTGGGAGCTCTCTGGCTAACTAGGGAACCCA
CTGCTTAAGCCTCAATAAAGCTTGCCTTGAGTGCTTCAAGTAGTGTGTGCCCGTCTGTTGTGTGACTCTG
GTAACTAGAGATCCCTCAGACCCTTTTAGTCAGTGTGGAAAATCTCTAGCAGTAGTAGTTCATGTCATCT
TATTATTCAGTATTTATAACTTGCAAAGAAATGAATATCAGAGAGTGAGAGGAACTTGTTTATTGCAGCT
TATAATGGTTACAAATAAAGCAATAGCATCACAAATTTCACAAATAAAGCATTTTTTTCACTGCATTCTA
GTTGTGGTTTGTCCAAACTCATCAATGTATCTTATCATGTCTGGCTCTAGCTATCCCGCCCCTAACTCCG
CCCATCCCGCCCCTAACTCCGCCCAGTTCCGCCCATTCTCCGCCCCATGGCTGACTAATTTTTTTTATTT
ATGCAGAGGCCGAGGCCGCCTCGGCCTCTGAGCTATTCCAGAAGTAGTGAGGAGGCTTTTTTGGAGGCCT
AGGGACGTACCCAATTCGCCCTATAGTGAGTCGTATTACGCGCGCTCACTGGCCGTCGTTTTACAACGTC
GTGACTGGGAAAACCCTGGCGTTACCCAACTTAATCGCCTTGCAGCACATCCCCCTTTCGCCAGCTGGCG
TAATAGCGAAGAGGCCCGCACCGATCGCCCTTCCCAACAGTTGCGCAGCCTGAATGGCGAATGGG
[124 nt withheld, positions 4406-4529]
C
[91 nt withheld, positions 4531-4621]
A
[49 nt withheld, positions 4623-4671]
CCTTTGACGTTGGAGTCCACGTTCTTT
[37 nt withheld, positions 4699-4735]
ACCCTATCTCGGTCTATTCTTTTGATTTATAAGGGATTTTGCCGATTTCGGCCTATTGGTTAAAAAATGA
GCTGATTTAACAAAAATTTAACGCGAATTTTAACAAAATATTAACGCTTACAATTTAGGTGGCACTTTTC
GGGGAAATGTGCGCGGAACCCCTATTTGTTTATTTTTCTAAATACATTCAAATATGTATCCGCTCATGAG
ACAATAACCCTGATAAATGCTTCAATAATATTGAAAAAGGAAGAGTATGAGTATTCAACATTTCCGTGTC
GCCCTTATTCCCTTTTTTGCGGCATTTTGCCTTCCTGTTTTTGCTCACCCAGAAACGCTGGTGAAAGTAA
AAGATGCTGAAGATCAGTTGGGTGCACGAGTGGGTTACATCGAACTGGATCTCAACAGCGGTAAGATCCT
TGAGAGTTTTCGCCCCGAAGAACGTTTTCCAATGATGAGCACTTTTAAAGTTCTGCTATGTGGCGCGGTA
TTATCCCGTATTGACGCCGGGCAAGAGCAACTCGGTCGCCGCATACACTATTCTCAGAATGACTTGGTTG
AGTACTCACCAGTCACAGAAAAGCATCTTACGGATGGCATGACAGTAAGAGAATTATGCAGTGCTGCCAT
AACCATGAGTGATAACACTGCGGCCAACTTACTTCTGACAACGATCGGAGGACCGAAGGAGCTAACCGCT
TTTTTGCACAACATGGGGGATCATGTAACTCGCCTTGATCGTTGGGAACCGGAGCTGAATGAAGCCATAC
CAAACGACGAGCGTGACACCACGATGCCTGTAGCAATGGCAACAACGTTGCGCAAACTATTAACTGGCGA
ACTACTTACTCTAGCTTCCCGGCAACAATTAATAGACTGGATGGAGGCGGATAAAGTTGCAGGACCACTT
CTGCGCTCGGCCCTTCCGGCTGGCTGGTTTATTGCTGATAAATCTGGAGCCGGTGAGCGTGGGTCTCGCG
GTATCATTGCAGCACTGGGGCCAGATGGTAAGCCCTCCCGTATCGTAGTTATCTACACGACGGGGAGTCA
GGCAACTATGGATGAACGAAATAGACAGATCGCTGAGATAGGTGCCTCACTGATTAAGCATTGGTAACTG
TCAGACCAAGTTTACTCATATATACTTTAGATTGATTTAAAACTTCATTTTTAATTTAAAAGGATCTAGG
TGAAGATCCTTTTTGATAATCTCATGACCAAAATCCCTTAACGTGAGTTTTCGTTCCACTGAGCGTCAGA
CCCCGTAGAAAAGATCAAAGGATCTTCTTGAGATCCTTTTTTTCTGCGCGTAATCTGCTGCTTGCAAACA
AAAAAACCACCGCTACCAGCGGTGGTTTGTTTGCCGGATCAAGAGCTACCAACTCTTTTTCCGAAGGTAA
CTGGCTTCAGCAGAGCGCAGATACCAAATACTGTTCTTCTAGTGTAGCCGTAGTTAGGCCACCACTTCAA
GAACTCTGTAGCACCGCCTACATACCTCGCTCTGCTAATCCTGTTACCAGTGGCTGCTGCCAGTGGCGAT
AAGTCGTGTCTTACCGGGTTGGACTCAAGACGATAGTTACCGGATAAGGCGCAGCGGTCGGGCTGAACGG
GGGGTTCGTGCACACAGCCCAGCTTGGAGCGAACGACCTACACCGAACTGAGATACCTACAGCGTGAGCT
ATGAGAAAGCGCCACGCTTCCCGAAGGGAGAAAGGCGGACAGGTATCCGGTAAGCGGCAGGGTCGGAACA
GGAGAGCGCACGAGGGAGCTTCCAGGGGGAAACGCCTGGTATCTTTATAGTCCTGTCGGGTTTCGCCACC
TCTGACTTGAGCGTCGATTTTTGTGATGCTCGTCAGGGGGGCGGAGCCTATGGAAAAACGCCAGCAACGC
GGCCTTTTTACGGTTCCTGGCCTTTTGCTGGCCTTTTGCTCACATGTTCTTTCCTGCGTTATCCCCTGAT
TCTGTGGATAACCGTATTACCGCCTTTGAGTGAGCTGATACCGCTCGCCGCAGCCGAACGACCGAGCGCA
GCGAGTCAGTGAGCGAGGAAGCGGAAGAGCGCCCAATACGCAAACCGCCTCTCCCCGCGCGTTGGCCGAT
TCATTAATGCAGCTGGCACGACAGGTTTCCCGACTGGAAAGCGGGCAGTGAGCGCAACGCAATTAATGTG
AGTTAGCTCACTCATTAGGCACCCCAGGCTTTACACTTTATGCTTCCGGCTCGTATGTTGTGTGGAATTG
TGAGCGGATAACAATTTCACACAGGAAACAGCTATGACCATGATTACGCCAAGCGCGCAATTAACCCTCA
CTAAAGGGAACAAAAGCTGGAGCTGCAAGCTTAATGTAGTCTTATGCAATACTCTTGTAGTCTTGCAACA
TGGTAACGATGAGTTAGCAACATGCCTTACAAGGAGAGAAAAAGCACCGTGCATGGCGATTGGTGGAAGT
AAGGTGGTACGATCGTGCCTTATTAGGAAGGCAACAGACGGGTCTGACATGGATTGGACGAACCACTGAA
TTGCCGCATTGCAGAGATATTGTATTTAAGTGCCTAGCTCGATACATAAACGGGTCTCTCTGGTTAGACC
AGATCTGAGCCTGGGAGCTCTCTGGCTAACTAGGGAACCCACTGCTTAAGCCTCAATAAAGCTTGCCTTG
AGTGCTTCAAGTAGTGTGTGCCCGTCTGTTGTGTGACTCTGGTAACTAGAGATCCCTCAGACCCTTTTAG
TCAGTGTGGAAAATCTCTAGCAGTGGCGCCCGAACAGGGACTTGAAAGCGAAAGGGAAACCAGAGGAGCT
CTCTCGACGCAGGACTCGGCTTGCTGAAGCGCGCACGGCAAGAGGCGAGGGGCGGCGACTGGTGAGTACG
CCAAAAATTTTGACTAGCGGAGGCTAGAAGGAGAGAGATGGGTGCGAGAGCGTCAGTATTAAGCGGGGGA
GAATTAGATCGCGATGGGAAAAAATTCGGTTAAGGCCAGGGGGAAAGAAAAAATATAAATTAAAACATAT
AGTATGGGCAAGCAGGGAGCTAGAACGATTCGCAGTTAATCCTGGCCTGTTAGAAACATCAGAAGGCTGT
AGACAAATACTGGGACAGCTACAACCATCCCTTCAGACAGGATCAGAAGAACTTAGATCATTATATAATA
CAGTAGCAACCCTCTATTGTGTGCATCAAAGGATAGAGATAAAAGACACCAAGGAAGCTTTAGACAAGAT
AGAGGAAGAGCAAAACAAAAGTAAGACCACCGCACAGCAAGCGGCCGCTGATCTTCAGACCTGGAGGAGG
AGATATGAGGGACAATTGGAGAAGTGAATTATATAAATATAAAGTAGTAAAAATTGAACCATTAGGAGTA
GCACCCACCAAGGCAAAGAGAAGAGTGGTGCAGAGAGAAAAAAGAGCAGTGGGAATAGGAGCTTTGTTCC
TTGGGTTCTTGGGAGCAGCAGGAAGCACTATGGGCGCAGCGTCAATGACGCTGACGGTACAGGCCAGACA
ATTATTGTCTGGTATAGTGCAGCAGCAGAACAATTTGCTGAGGGCTATTGAGGCGCAACAGCATCTGTTG
CAACTCACAGTCTGGGGCATCAAGCAGCTCCAGGCAAGAATCCTGGCTGTGGAAAGATACCTAAAGGATC
AACAGCTCCTGGGGATTTGGGGTTGCTCTGGAAAACTCATTTGCACCACTGCTGTGCCTTGGAATGCTAG
TTGGAGTAATAAATCTCTGGAACAGATTTGGAATCACACGACCTGGATGGAGTGGGACAGAGAAATTAAC
AATTACACAAGCTTAATACACTCCTTAATTGAAGAATCGCAAAACCAGCAAGAAAAGAATGAACAAGAAT
TATTGGAATTAGATAAATGGGCAAGTTTGTGGAATTGGTTTAACATAACAAATTGGCTGTGGTATATAAA
ATTATTCATAATGATAGTAGGAGGCTTGGTAGGTTTAAGAATAGTTTTTGCTGTACTTTCTATAGTGAAT
AGAGTTAGGCAGGGATATTCACCATTATCGTTTCAGACCCACCTCCCAACCCCGAGGGGACCCGACAGGC
CCGAAGGAATAGAAGAAGAAGGTGGAGAGAGAGACAGAGACAGATCCATTCGATTAGTGAACGGATC
Features (pLannotate 1.2.2; 29 found; start..end, strand, type, name):
     50..290     +  promoter       U6 promoter: RNA polymerase III promoter for human U6 snRNA
    317..392     +  misc_RNA       gRNA scaffold: guide RNA scaffold for the Streptococcus pyogenes CRISPR/Cas9 system
    440..557     +  misc_feature   cPPT/CTS: central polypurine tract and central termination sequence of HIV-1
    624..690     +  CDS            small t antigen (fragment): SV40 (simian virus 40) small t antigen
    697..1875    +  promoter       EF-1α promoter: strong constitutive promoter for human elongation factor EF-1α
   1892..1917    +  misc_feature   MCS (fragment): multiple cloning site
   1930..2904    +  CDS            NGFR (fragment): TNR16_HUMAN - Also known as TNFRSF16. Experimental evidence at protein level: Swiss-Prot protein existence level 1. Low affinity receptor which can bind to NGF, BDNF, NTF3, and NTF4. Forms a heterodimeric receptor with SORCS2 that binds the precursor forms of NGF, BDNF and NTF3 with high affinity, and has much lower affinity for mature NGF and BDNF (PubMed:24908487). Plays an important role in differentiation and survival of specific neuronal populations during development (By similarity). Can mediate cell survival as well as cell death of neural cells. Plays a role in the inactivation of RHOA
   2935..3523    +  misc_feature   WPRE: woodchuck hepatitis virus posttranscriptional regulatory element
   3528..3665    +  CDS            nef (fragment): NEF_HV1LA - Experimental evidence at protein level: Swiss-Prot protein existence level 1. Extracellular Nef protein targets CD4(+) T-lymphocytes for apoptosis by interacting with CXCR4 surface receptors. From Human immunodeficiency virus type 1 group M subtype B (isolate Lai) (HIV-1).
   3651..3831    +  LTR            5' LTR (truncated): truncated 5' long terminal repeat (LTR) from HIV-1
   3903..4024    +  polyA_signal   SV40 poly(A) signal: SV40 polyadenylation signal
   4064..4199    +  rep_origin     SV40 ori: SV40 origin of replication
   4220..4238    -  promoter       T7 promoter: promoter for bacteriophage T7 RNA polymerase
   4246..4401    +  CDS            lacZα (fragment): LacZα fragment of β-galactosidase; lacZ fragment
   4406..4834    +  rep_origin     f1 ori (sequence partly withheld): f1 bacteriophage origin of replication; arrow indicates direction of (+) strand synthesis
   4887..4991    +  promoter       AmpR promoter: bla
   4992..5852    +  CDS            AmpR: β-lactamase; bla; confers resistance to ampicillin, carbenicillin, and related antibiotics
   6023..6611    +  rep_origin     ori: high-copy-number ColE1/pMB1/pBR322/pUC origin of replication
   6794..6886    +  CDS            lacI (fragment): lac repressor; lacI; The lac repressor binds to the lac operator to inhibit transcription in E. coli. This inhibition can be relieved by adding lactose or isopropyl-β-D-thiogalactopyranoside (IPTG).
   6899..6920    +  protein_bind   CAP binding site: CAP binding activates transcription in the presence of cAMP. E. coli catabolite activator protein
   6935..6965    +  promoter       lac promoter: promoter for the E. coli lac operon
   6973..6989    +  protein_bind   lac operator: The lac repressor binds to the lac operator to inhibit transcription in E. coli. This inhibition can be relieved by adding lactose or isopropyl-β-D-thiogalactopyranoside (IPTG). lac repressor encoded by lacI
   7034..7052    +  promoter       T3 promoter: promoter for bacteriophage T3 RNA polymerase
   7080..7306    +  promoter       RSV promoter: Rous sarcoma virus enhancer/promoter
   7307..7487    +  LTR            5' LTR (truncated): truncated 5' long terminal repeat (LTR) from HIV-1
   7534..7659    +  misc_feature   HIV-1 Ψ: packaging signal of human immunodeficiency virus type 1
   7643..8006    +  CDS            HIV-1 gag (fragment): gag protein from human immunodeficiency virus 1; gag
   8152..8385    +  misc_feature   RRE: The Rev response element (RRE) of HIV-1 allows for Rev-dependent mRNA export from the nucleus to the cytoplasm.
   8762..8862    +  CDS            Rev (fragment): human immunodeficiency virus 1 (HIV-1) Rev protein; rev; enhances nuclear export of unspliced and incompletely spliced viral mRNAs
