[The description below was written by a language model from this plasmid's Addgene catalogue record and pLannotate feature annotations shown in this document.]
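Description:
pLKO_HSV.C.V5_NGFR is a lentiviral CRISPR vector built on the pLKO backbone, one member of a "Pro-Code" protein barcode series used to track vectors and the cells that carry them. It is propagated in E. coli as a high-copy plasmid through a ColE1/pUC-type origin with ampicillin selection (AmpR), and it also carries an f1 origin and an SV40 origin. The viral portion has a third-generation layout. An RSV promoter fused to a truncated HIV-1 5' LTR drives genomic RNA production in packaging cells. This is followed by the Ψ packaging signal with a partial gag sequence, the Rev response element for Rev-dependent nuclear export, the cPPT/CTS, and a downstream truncated LTR (also annotated as a 5' LTR by the automated tool), with an SV40 polyadenylation signal beyond it.

Two expression units lie between the LTRs. A human U6 Pol III promoter sits upstream of the S. pyogenes Cas9 guide RNA scaffold, forming a cassette into which an sgRNA of choice is cloned. No Cas9 is annotated, so the nuclease must be supplied separately. Downstream, the EF-1α promoter drives human NGFR truncated to remove its signaling domain (dNGFR), followed by a WPRE to enhance transcript expression. According to the catalogue, the receptor carries an N-terminal HSV.C.V5 epitope combination. The feature table does not annotate these tags separately.

The tagged dNGFR acts as an inert carrier for the epitope combination, which serves as a barcode detectable with antibodies. Pairing each epitope combination with a particular sgRNA allows the guide in a cell to be read out by cytometry alongside other protein markers. This enables pooled phenotypic CRISPR screens at single-cell resolution.
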