Addgene plasmid #158282: pLKO_HSV.C.V5_NGFR
Purpose: Protein Barcode (Pro-Code) for vector/cell tracking. Contains U6 trRNA cassette for sgRNA cloning. Enables phenotypic CRISPR screens at a single cell resolution (using cytometry).
Depositing lab: Brian Brown. Depositing organization: Icahn School of Medicine at Mount Sinai. Publication: Protein Barcodes Enable High-Dimensional Single-Cell CRISPR Screens. Wroblewska A, Dhainaut M, Ben-Zvi B, Rose SA, Park ES, Amir ED, Bektesevic A, Baccarini A, Merad M, Rahman AH, Brown BD. Cell. 2018 Nov 1;175(4):1141-1155.e16. doi: 10.1016/j.cell.2018.09.022. Epub 2018 Oct 18. PubMed 30343902.
Backbone
  Vector backbone: pLKO
  Backbone size w/o insert (bp): 9000
  Vector type: Lentiviral, CRISPR
Growth in bacteria
  Bacterial resistance: Ampicillin, 100 μg/mL
  Growth temperature: 37°C
  Growth strain: NEB Stable
  Copy number: High Copy
Gene/Insert
  Gene/Insert name: Pro-Code Tagged human dNGFR
  Species: H. sapiens (human)
  Insert size (bp): 1000
  Mutation: Truncation of the signaling domain
  Entrez Gene: NGFR (a.k.a. CD271, Gp80-LNGFR, TNFRSF16, p75(NTR), p75NTR)
  Promoter: EF1a
  Tag / fusion protein: HSV.C.V5 (N terminal on insert)
  Cloning method: Restriction Enzyme; 5′ cloning site Unknown (unknown if destroyed)
  Sequencing primers: 5′ cctttttgagtttggatcttggttcat
Terms and licenses: Academic/Nonprofit Terms; Industry Terms: Not Available to Industry
How to cite: pLKO_HSV.C.V5_NGFR was a gift from Brian Brown (Addgene plasmid # 158282 ; http://n2t.net/addgene:158282 ; RRID:Addgene_158282)
