>Addgene plasmid #158282 | pLKO_HSV.C.V5_NGFR | depositor partial sequence | sequence record 305433 | Tagged NGFR
ATGGGGGCAGGTGCCACCGGCCGCGCCATGGACGGGCCGCGCCTGCTGCTGTTGCTGCTTCTGGGGGTGT
CCCTTGGAGGTGCCAAGGAGGCATGCCAGCCCGAGCTGGCCCCCGAGGACCCCGAGGACGGAGGAGGCGG
GGGAGGGGAGGACCAGGTGGACCCCAGGCTGATCGACGGCAAGGGAGGAGGCGGGGGAGGGGGCAAACCA
ATTCCAAACCCACTGCTGGGACTGGATTCCACACCCACAGGCCTGTACACACACAGCGGTGAGTGCTGCA
AAGCCTGCAACCTGGGCGAGGGTGTGGCCCAGCCTTGTGGAGCCAACCAGACCGTGTGTGAGCCCTGCCT
GGACAGCGTGACGTTCTCCGACGTGGTGAGCGCGACCGAGCCGTGCAAGCCGTGCACCGAGTGCGTGGGG
CTCCAGAGCATGTCGGCGCCGTGCGTGGAGGCCGACGACGCCGTGTGCCGCTGCGCCTACGGCTACTACC
AGGATGAGACGACTGGGCGCTGCGAGGCGTGCCGCGTGTGCGAGGCGGGCTCGGGCCTCGTGTTCTCCTG
CCAGGACAAGCAGAACACCGTGTGCGAGGAGTGCCCCGACGGCACGTATTCCGACGAGGCCAACCACGTG
GACCCGTGCCTGCCCTGCACCGTGTGCGAGGACACCGAGCGCCAGCTCCGCGAGTGCACACGCTGGGCCG
ACGCCGAGTGCGAGGAGATCCCTGGCCGTTGGATTACACGGTCCACACCCCCAGAGGGCTCGGACAGCAC
AGCCCCCAGCACCCAGGAGCCTGAGGCACCTCCAGAACAAGACCTCATAGCCAGCACGGTGGCAGGTGTG
GTGACCACAGTGATGGGCAGCTCCCAGCCCGTGGTGACCCGAGGCACCACCGACAACCTCATCCCTGTCT
ATTGCTCCATCCTGGCTGCTGTGGTTGTGGGCCTTGTGGCCTACATAGCCTTCAAGAGGTGGAACAGGGG
TATCCTCTAG
